>Addgene plasmid #163852 | acta1-Cavin1a-Clover | addgene full sequence | sequence record 342305 | Addgene NGS Result
CCACCTAAATTGTAAGCGTTAATATTTTGTTAAAATTCGCGTTAAATTTTTGTTAAATCAGCTCATTTTT
TAACCAATAGGCCGAAATCGGCAAAATCCCTTATAAATCAAAAGAATAGACCGAGATAGGGT
[37 nt withheld, positions 133-169]
AAAGAACGTGGACTCCAACGTCAAAGG
[32 nt withheld, positions 197-228]
GCTGGCTAAGAACTCATCAGCCTCCCCGGTCCATCTACCCACGTACCAATGCACCAATTGGCCACAATGA
CGGCTACTACATGGTGCCATTCCTTCCTCTTTATAGGAATGGAGACTACCTCCTGTCCAACAATGCTCTT
GGATACGAGTACGCCTACCTGTTGGACCCAGGTCATTGCACAACACCAGAAATGCCCTCTGATCTGCAAA
AGACGTGAATATCTGTTCAGACACCCATATCCACTCTGTTCCACACAGGTCAGAGGTTTGTCCAGGAGTT
CTTGACAGAGGTGTAAAAAGTACTCAAAAATTTTACTCAAGTGAAAGTACAAGTACTTAGGGAAAATTTT
ACTCAATTAAAAGTAAAAGTATCTGGCTAGAATCTTACTTGAGTAAAAGTAAAAAAGTACTCCATTAAAA
TTGTACTTGAGTATTAAGGAAGTAAAAGTAAAAGCAAGAAAGAAAACTAGAGATTCTTGTTTAAGCTTTT
AATCTCAAAAAACATTAAATGAAATGCATACAAGGTTTTATCCTGCTTTAGAACTGTTTGTATTTAATTA
TCAAACTATAAGACAGACAATCTAATGCCAGTACACGCTACTCAAAGTTGTAAAACCTCAGATTTAACTT
CAGTAGAAGCTGATTCTCAAAATTGTTAGTGTCAAGCCTAGCTCTTTTGGGGCTGAAAAGCAATCCTGCA
GTGCTGAAAAGCCTCTCACAGGCAGCCGATGCGGGAAGAGGTGTATTAGTCTTGATAGAGAGGCTGCAAA
TAGCAGGAAACGTGAGCAGAGACTCCCTGGTGTCTGAAACACAGGCCAGATGGGCCCTCGAGCAGGAAAC
AGCTATGACCATGATTACGCCAAGCTATCAACTTTGTATAGAAAAGTTGGCACGCGCAGATTCCGTGTGG
GCCTGGTAATATCTTACCATTTTAAGCTATTTTAAGATTAGGGAAAAAAATTAAATAAAACTACTTTAAA
ATTACTTTCCTTAAAAAGCAACATATTTATTTAGTTTTTGTTTAACTGGCTCAAGATTGTAATATTTTAC
TTTTACATGTTTTTTTAAGTACCTAAATGTGTTCAAAAGTAAAGTATGTTATTGTTTTTTTTTTTTAATG
TTAGCTAAGCTTTAAATTGTAATATATTACTTTTAAAAGTGACTTTTTAAAAATGTAAATAAAAAAGTAA
CTATAAATGTGTAATGCATGTTATTTCTGTGGGTTTTTAATTTTCATCTCAACTGGGCTTACAATTTTAA
CATAATAAAAATCAAATCAAATCAAATCAGGCCCTTATTTGTCACATACACTCTTGTATACTGAAATAAA
CTAAATGTTGAGAAAAATTTAAATACACCAAAATAACGCATACCTTTTTTGTAATTACCTAAGTAAAACA
TTTAGTTCCTTTTTTAAGTGACTCAAGATTGTAATCTATTAATTGTAAAAGATAAAACTAGTGATCAATC
TGACGTGCTTCTATGCAGCCTGTGAGATTAATTGTGATGTTTAATTATTAAACAATTTAAATGGATCAAA
CATTTCACATGTGCTTATTGTGTCCAACAAAACCAGCAGAAGCACTTAAAAATATTGCATGACAACATGA
GTTTTTAATGTAAATTATATATACTTCCTAAACGAAGTTAATCATATTTCTAAAATAATAATGTCATTGA
AATATTTAAATAAATGATAAGCTTTAGTTGATTCAACATAAAATTGAAAGCAATAAGGACTTTTTTTTTT
TACAGCGGTGAAGCAAAAGCATGTAATAATCATATAATATAATAAATAAATAAATAAATAATGGCTCTTG
GTGCAAATATGAACACTTTAAATAAATATAGAATAAATATGATCAATAAGTCATAACGATGTGTTTTATG
TTGATTATAATTTAAACATGTTTCTAACGCAAGTTTTAAAAACTGTTTTAAAGTATTATTTTAAGTTATA
AGATCAATTTGACTCAACATTTTGTAGTGAAAATATGTTGTGTAAAATTAATATAATATACACTATAAAA
ATGCAGGGTTCCACACAATACATTAATGTTGTCCCAACACAAATCGATTAAGTTAACAAATATATGTGGA
TTGAACATAAAAAATTAAGTTGTCCCAATGAAATCTCAAGAATTGTGTTGTTTCAGCTCATTTTAAATAA
GTAGTTTTAACAAGTAAAAAATAACATATTTTTGAGTGTGTATATATATATATTACAAAATATAATAATA
TAAAATGTAAAAGATATAAACCATGCTACATATATTTAAGAGCTATTTTGCACATTACTTTTTTGCAAGC
CATTTTAGTGTTTTTTTTACAAATATATATTAGCTAAATATACAATATCTTAAATATACAATTAATCAGA
CATGCAATTAATGCATTTAACCTACATAAAAATACATGATCAACATATGTTTTATGCTGATTACAACTAA
ATCAAACGTAATGAAATTAATTTATAAAAGCGATTTAAATATGTCAATATTTTAAGTTAAAATCACTTGA
AACCTACTATAAATGAACTTAAATTAAAAAAATCTCCTTTAATTCCAATGCAACAGTGTTGTTTTTTCAG
CTGAGGACCCCCGGTGCAGATGGTTGGCCCCCGGCCCGCTATTCTAAGGAAGCCTTTCTTAATTTTAGGG
CGGCGCTGCATGCGCTCAGATCAGATTCACGGGTGGAGAGGGTTATTTTCTCTTTTTTATTTTTTCTTGC
CTGCTCATATTTGGGCCTGTGTGAACCCCAGGCTCCGCCTCGGCCCCCAGGAGCCGCTCTTATTTAAAGG
GGATCCTCGCCTTCAGTCTTCGTCCCAGTGGAAGCATCAGTCTTGTGATAACAACTTGGTGAGTCCTACA
GACCAGCGCTCGACTCTAGGCTTTAAATGCATTGATTTCTCTGGATTAGCTACCGGGAGAGTTTTAACTT
TGCTTATTAGTCTTGTGCTCGAACTGCTAGGTTTAAAGAGTGTTTTCTCTAATGCATGCATGAAGCGACA
GCTGAAAACCAGAAATAGAGCGTTTGTCCTCCTGTTAAACTCTAGCCTTTCTTTGGCATTTGTCAGTCCG
AGTCTTCAGCTGCCGGCAGGAGATTGGGTTTCAGTAACACTTGCTGAGCACAAACTACACGTGCTTTCTT
CAGATTTAATTCATTATTAATCATTCTAGATTTAAATGATGTTCTTACTCATTGCTGATTATTTTAGCCT
TGCGGAGCAGATTAAATGAGCACGTGTTTCATTAAGATTGATTTAAATATAATTAATATTTCACCACTGT
AGTTTTAAAATTGCCTTCTAAGTCATGGTTGATTTTTAATAGGTATCGGCTCTAATTAGATTACTATTTT
GGTTTTTAAATGTTATTTCTATTTCATTTGTAGGCTCGTTTTTAATGTGATTTTATTAGATTCTAGTTTT
AAAATCATCTCTTAGCCTTAATGAGCAGACTGAATGAACATGTTTCATTAAGATTAACTTCATTATAATG
AATTATTTAATCATTCTAGTGGGTTATAAATCAGCTCTATTTAAATTAATTGTCGTGTTTATTTCTATTT
AATTTTTGATTATTTTTTCAGGGTCGTTTTTATGTGATTTTTTCCCGTTTCTAATTTTAAACTAATTGTT
TGATTTTTATATGATTCGACTCTTTTTAAATGAATTGTTTTGCTTTTTTTATTGAGCATATATATATTAT
ACAATTTCAATCAACAATTGTTGTGCTTTTTAAATGTTGTTTCTATTTCATTTCTAGGGTCGATTTTATT
CGATTCTAGTTTTAAAATCGTGATTTTTAACTTCTAACCTTACTGAGCAGACTGAATGAACATGTTTCAT
CAAGATTAACTTCATTATAGTTAATTATTGAATCGTGCTAGTGGTTTATAAATCAGCTCTATTTAAATTA
ATCATCATCATTATTTCTATTTAATTTTTATTATTTCTTTAGGATTATTTTTATGTGATTTTTTTCACGT
TCTAGTTTTAAACTCAATGCTCATTACTGCTCACCCTTGCTGAGCAGTCTTTCGTTAAGATTAAATTAAT
TAATAACCATTCTAGTTTTAAAACAGTGTCTTAAGGCATAGCTGATATTTTACAAGTTTACTATTTAATA
TATCTCCTTTCTTTTTTTAGGGTCGATTTCATCTGATTTGATTAATTTTTATTATCTTCACTAAGCTTTT
TGTTCTAGGTTTTATTCTCAGTATTATTACTGTTATATTTGAACTGAATTTCTCCTCATAGTTTATTCAT
TTTATTTATTTATTTTTTGTTTATTCGCTATTTTGTATTTTAGTTTTTAATTAGAAATTTTATTAGAATC
GTTTTGAACTAGTTTTTATGCACTCTAACATTAATATTAAATCATAACTATTATTTTTATTATAATTTAT
TTGTGTTTATCTTTTTGTGTAGCTTTCATGTGTTTTTATTTTAGTTTTATTATGTTTGCATTGAATTTTT
TGGACTAGTTTATATAACGATATACAGAAAAGCCATGACAACAAATGTTTTTATAATACCTATTAAGTAT
AAGCTAATCAGATTTCCACTATTCTGTTCAAAGTTAACATTATTAGCCATTCTGATGGATCATTTGACAT
TTGTCATATGTCTTTATGAACACTGCTCTTTCAGATGCCACTTTTAAAGCTGTTTTTTACAGTAAATGAA
CGTTTATTATTATGACATTATTTCCTAAGGCCTCTAGAGTACAGCAGGATGTGGCGTGTGCATTACCGTG
TAATTATGCTGACTGTAAATGTGCATTTATAGACTGTCAGCATGTCTGACTGTGCGCTGTTGTGATTGGT
CCTGCACAGACCAAGGCAAGTTTGTACAAAAAAGCAGGCTGCCACCATGGCCGACACAGACTTCAAACTG
GAGCGTGCCATCTTCGCCGAAGTCTCTGATGACGATGAGGAGGTGGCTTTGGTTACATCTGCAGCCAAAC
CTGCAACATCCTTGAAGGAGTTCAAATCGAGACGAGGAGACGATGAGGATGATGATGATGACTCAGAGAA
GGAGGTGGATCTGGTGTTGGGTCCAGGGCTGGACGGTGGTGACGCAGAGAAGTCGGATGCTACTGGCATA
TTGGTGCTGGCGCTTCTAGATAAAATCATCGGTGTGGTGGACAAGATCCAGCAAACGCAGACGAGCCTGG
AGGCCAAGCAGGAGGTGATGGAGAAGAACATGAGCAGCATTCAGACGGAGTTGGCCAAGTTGGCCAAGAG
TCACGTGGGCACGGCCGGGACGGTCAACAAGCTCCTGGACAAGGTGCGGAAGGTAAACGTCAACGTGAAG
AGCGTGCGAGCGGACTTGGAGAAGCAAGTGGGACAGATCAAAAAACTAGAGAACAACGAACAGGAGCTTC
TCAAGCGGAAGAACATCAAAGTGCTCATTATACCGGAAAAAGGGAAACCTGTGAAAGTCTCTAAGAAGCC
TGCAGGAGAAGAAGGAGAGCAAGTGCTAAGTGAAGGAGGAGAGGAAGAGCATGCCTTTGAAGGAGAAGAA
GTGGAGGTCGAGGAGACCATTGAGGAGTCCCGAGCCGAACGCATCAAGCGCAGCGGCCTCCAGAAGGTGG
ATGAGCTGAAGAAAGCCTTCAGCAAGGAGCAGATGCAGAAGACCAGACAGAAAACCAAAGAGAACCTGGA
GAAAACCCGAATGAGAACCAAAGAGAACCTGGAGAAGACCCGACAGAGGACCAGAGAGAACCTGGAGAAG
ACAAAGAAAAGTCTAGGCAAGAAGATGGGGAAGTTCGGAACAAAACTGACCCCAAACACCGAGCGCAGAG
AAAAGATCCGCAGCTCCAGGGAGAAGATGAAGAAGTCGCTGAACCCCGACCACACCGTCTACGCCCGCTC
CAAATCCACCACCTATCGCGTGCCGCCGTTCACCTTCCACGTTAAGAAGATCCGCGGGGGCGAGGCGGAG
CCCACGCCAGAGCCGGAGGAGGAAGATGAGGAGCAGAAGGAAGAGGAGGAGGAAGGAGATCTCGTGGAAG
AAGCTGAACTGGTCAGTCTGGATGGCCCAGAGATGGAGGCGGCAGATCGCTCTAGACTGGCCTTCCAGGA
GACGGTGAGGCCTCGAGAGACGGCCGGCCTGGACCCAGCTTTCTTGTACAAAGTGGTGGTGAGCAAGGGC
GAGGAGCTGTTCACCGGGGTGGTGCCCATCCTGGTCGAGCTGGACGGCGACGTAAACGGCCACAAGTTCA
GCGTCCGCGGCGAGGGCGAGGGCGATGCCACCAACGGCAAGCTGACCCTGAAGTTCATCTGCACCACCGG
CAAGCTGCCCGTGCCCTGGCCCACCCTCGTGACCACCTTCGGCTACGGCGTGGCCTGCTTCAGCCGCTAC
CCCGACCACATGAAGCAGCACGACTTCTTCAAGTCCGCCATGCCCGAAGGCTACGTCCAGGAGCGCACCA
TCTCTTTCAAGGACGACGGTACCTACAAGACCCGCGCCGAGGTGAAGTTCGAGGGCGACACCCTGGTGAA
CCGCATCGAGCTGAAGGGCATCGACTTCAAGGAGGACGGCAACATCCTGGGGCACAAGCTGGAGTACAAC
TTCAACAGCCACAACGTCTATATCACGGCCGACAAGCAGAAGAACGGCATCAAGGCTAACTTCAAGATCC
GCCACAACGTTGAGGACGGCAGCGTGCAGCTCGCCGACCACTACCAGCAGAACACCCCCATCGGCGACGG
CCCCGTGCTGCTGCCCGACAACCACTACCTGAGCCATCAGTCCGCCCTGAGCAAAGACCCCAACGAGAAG
CGCGATCACATGGTCCTGCTGGAGTTCGTAACCGCCGCCGGGATCACTCTCGGCATGGACGAGCTGTACA
AGTAACAACTTTATTATACATAGTTGATAATTCACTGGCCGTCGTTTTACGGTACCATCGATGATGATCC
AGACATGATAAGATACATTGATGAGTTTGGACAAACCACAACTAGAATGCAGTGAAAAAAATGCTTTATT
TGTGAAATTTGTGATGCTATTGCTTTATTTGTAACCATTATAAGCTGCAATAAACAAGTTAACAACAACA
ATTGCATTCATTTTATGTTTCAGGTTCAGGGGGAGGTGTGGGAGGTTTTTTAAAGCAAGTAAAACCTCTA
CAAATGTGGTATGGCTGATTATGATCCTCTAGATCAGATCTGCGAAGATACGGCCACGGGTGCTCTTGAT
CCTGTGGCTGATTTTGGACTGTGCTGCTCGCAGCTGCTGATGAATCACATACTTCCTCCATTTTCTTCCA
CTGATTGACTGTTATAATTTCCCTAATTTCCAGGTCAAGGTGCTGTGCATTGTGGTAATAGATGTGACAT
GACGTCACTTCCAAAGGACCAATGAACATGTCTGACCAATTTCATATAATGTGAAAACGATTTTCATAGG
CAGAATAAATAACATTTAAATTAAACTGGGCATCAGCGCAATTCAATTGGTTTGGTAATAGCAAGGGAAA
ATAGAATGAAGTGATCTCCAAAAAATAAGTACTTTTTGACTGTAAATAAAATTGTAAGGAGTAAAAAGTA
CTTTTTTTTCTAAAAAAATGTAATTAAGTAAAAGTAAAAGTATTGATTTTTAATTGTACTCAAGTAAAGT
AAAAATCCCCAAAAATAATACTTAAGTACAGTAATCAAGTAAAATTACTCAAGTACTTTACACCTCTGGT
TCTTGACCCCCTACCTTCAGCAAGCCCAGCAGATCCACTAGTTCTAGAGCGGCCGCCACCGCGGTGGAGC
TCCAGCTTTTGTTCCCTTTAGTGAGGGTTAATTGCGCGCTTGGCGTAATCATGGTCATAGCTGTTTCCTG
TGTGAAATTGTTATCCGCTCACAATTCCACACAACATACGAGCCGGAAGCATAAAGTGTAAAGCCTGGGG
TGCCTAATGAGTGAGCTAACTCACATTAATTGCGTTGCGCTCACTGCCCGCTTTCCAGTCGGGAAACCTG
TCGTGCCAGCTGCATTAATGAATCGGCCAACGCGCGGGGAGAGGCGGTTTGCGTATTGGGCGCTCTTCCG
CTTCCTCGCTCACTGACTCGCTGCGCTCGGTCGTTCGGCTGCGGCGAGCGGTATCAGCTCACTCAAAGGC
GGTAATACGGTTATCCACAGAATCAGGGGATAACGCAGGAAAGAACATGTGAGCAAAAGGCCAGCAAAAG
GCCAGGAACCGTAAAAAGGCCGCGTTGCTGGCGTTTTTCCATAGGCTCCGCCCCCCTGACGAGCATCACA
AAAATCGACGCTCAAGTCAGAGGTGGCGAAACCCGACAGGACTATAAAGATACCAGGCGTTTCCCCCTGG
AAGCTCCCTCGTGCGCTCTCCTGTTCCGACCCTGCCGCTTACCGGATACCTGTCCGCCTTTCTCCCTTCG
GGAAGCGTGGCGCTTTCTCATAGCTCACGCTGTAGGTATCTCAGTTCGGTGTAGGTCGTTCGCTCCAAGC
TGGGCTGTGTGCACGAACCCCCCGTTCAGCCCGACCGCTGCGCCTTATCCGGTAACTATCGTCTTGAGTC
CAACCCGGTAAGACACGACTTATCGCCACTGGCAGCAGCCACTGGTAACAGGATTAGCAGAGCGAGGTAT
GTAGGCGGTGCTACAGAGTTCTTGAAGTGGTGGCCTAACTACGGCTACACTAGAAGAACAGTATTTGGTA
TCTGCGCTCTGCTGAAGCCAGTTACCTTCGGAAAAAGAGTTGGTAGCTCTTGATCCGGCAAACAAACCAC
CGCTGGTAGCGGTGGTTTTTTTGTTTGCAAGCAGCAGATTACGCGCAGAAAAAAAGGATCTCAAGAAGAT
CCTTTGATCTTTTCTACGGGGTCTGACGCTCAGTGGAACGAAAACTCACGTTAAGGCATTTTGGTCATGA
GATTATCAAAAAGGATCTTCACCTAGATCCTTTTAAATTAAAAATGAAGTTTTAAATCAATCTAAAGTAT
ATATGAGTAAACTTGGTCTGACAGTTACCAATGCTTAATCAGTGAGGCACCTATCTCAGCGATCTGTCTA
TTTCGTTCATCCATAGTTGCCTGACTCCCCGTCGTGTAGATAACTACGATACGGGAGGGCTTACCATCTG
GCCCCAGTGCTGCAATGATACCGCGAGACCCACGCTCACCGGCTCCAGATTTATCAGCAATAAACCAGCC
AGCCGGAAGGGCCGAGCGCAGAAGTGGTCCTGCAACTTTATCCGCCTCCATCCAGTCTATTAATTGTTGC
CGGGAAGCTAGAGTAAGTAGTTCGCCAGTTAATAGTTTGCGCAACGTTGTTGCCATTGCTACAGGCATCG
TGGTGTCACGCTCGTCGTTTGGTATGGCTTCATTCAGCTCCGGTTCCCAACGATCAAGGCGAGTTACATG
ATCCCCCATGTTGTGCAAAAAAGCGGTTAGCTCCTTCGGTCCTCCGATCGTTGTCAGAAGTAAGTTGGCC
GCAGTGTTATCACTCATGGTTATGGCAGCACTGCATAATTCTCTTACTGTCATGCCATCCGTAAGATGCT
TTTCTGTGACTGGTGAGTACTCAACCAAGTCATTCTGAGAATAGTGTATGCGGCGACCGAGTTGCTCTTG
CCCGGCGTCAATACGGGATAATACCGCGCCACATAGCAGAACTTTAAAAGTGCTCATCATTGGAAAACGT
TCTTCGGGGCGAAAACTCTCAAGGATCTTACCGCTGTTGAGATCCAGTTCGATGTAACCCACTCGTGCAC
CCAACTGATCTTCAGCATCTTTTACTTTCACCAGCGTTTCTGGGTGAGCAAAAACAGGAAGGCAAAATGC
CGCAAAAAAGGGAATAAGGGCGACACGGAAATGTTGAATACTCATACTCTTCCTTTTTCAATATTATTGA
AGCATTTATCAGGGTTATTGTCTCATGAGCGGATACATATTTGAATGTATTTAGAAAAATAAACAAATAG
GGGTTCCGCGCACATTTCCCCGAAAAGTG
Features (pLannotate 1.2.2; 22 found; start..end, strand, type, name):
      7..228     -  rep_origin     M13 ori (fragment) (sequence partly withheld): M13 bacteriophage origin of replication; arrow indicates direction of (+) strand synthesis
    228..515     +  CDS            tyr (fragment) (sequence partly withheld): TYRO_ORYLA - Also known as tyro. Experimental evidence at transcript level: Swiss-Prot protein existence level 2. This is a copper-containing oxidase that functions in the formation of pigments such as melanins and other polyphenolic compounds. From Oryzias latipes (Japanese rice fish) (Japanese killifish).
   1097..1117    +  protein_bind   attB4: mutant version of attB; core recombination site for the Gateway® BP reaction BP Clonase™
   2018..2034    -  promoter       copia promoter (fragment): strong promoter from the Drosophila transposable element copia (Sinclair et al., 1986)
   5075..5095    +  protein_bind   attB1: mutant version of attB; core recombination site for the Gateway® BP reaction BP Clonase™
   5200..5221    -  CDS            Y-FAST (fragment): small protein tag, derived from photoactive yellow protein, that allows in vivo fluorescent labeling by addition of a cell-permeant fluorogen (Plamont et al., 2016)
   5318..6178    +  CDS            CAVIN1 (fragment): CAVN1_HUMAN - Also known as PTRF. Experimental evidence at protein level: Swiss-Prot protein existence level 1. Plays an important role in caveolae formation and organization. Essential for the formation of caveolae in all tissues (PubMed:18056712, PubMed:18191225, PubMed:19726876). Core component of the CAVIN complex which is essential for recruitment of the complex to the caveolae in presence of calveolin-1 (CAV1). Essential for normal oligomerization of CAV1. Promotes ribosomal transcriptional activity in response to metabolic challenges in the adipocytes and plays an important role in the
   6351..6375    -  protein_bind   attB2: mutant version of attB; recombination site for the Gateway® BP reaction BP Clonase™
   6375..7093    +  CDS            mClover2 (fragment): monomeric derivative of the bright green-yellow fluorescent protein Clover mammalian codon-optimized
   7094..7114    -  protein_bind   attB3: mutant version of attB; core recombination site for the Gateway® BP reaction BP Clonase™
   7118..7138    +  CDS            lacZα (fragment): LacZα fragment of β-galactosidase; lacZ fragment
   7154..7288    -  polyA_signal   SV40 poly(A) signal: SV40 polyadenylation signal
   7311..7394    -  CDS            large T antigen (fragment): large T antigen from SV40 (simian virus 40)
   7960..8000    -  misc_feature   MCS (fragment): pBluescript multiple cloning site
   8013..8031    -  promoter       T3 promoter: promoter for bacteriophage T3 RNA polymerase
   8076..8092    -  protein_bind   lac operator: The lac repressor binds to the lac operator to inhibit transcription in E. coli. This inhibition can be relieved by adding lactose or isopropyl-β-D-thiogalactopyranoside (IPTG). lac repressor encoded by lacI
   8100..8130    -  promoter       lac promoter: promoter for the E. coli lac operon
   8145..8166    -  protein_bind   CAP binding site: CAP binding activates transcription in the presence of cAMP. E. coli catabolite activator protein
   8179..8271    -  CDS            lacI (fragment): lac repressor; lacI; The lac repressor binds to the lac operator to inhibit transcription in E. coli. This inhibition can be relieved by adding lactose or isopropyl-β-D-thiogalactopyranoside (IPTG).
   8454..9042    -  rep_origin     ori: high-copy-number ColE1/pMB1/pBR322/pUC origin of replication
   9213..10073   -  CDS            AmpR: β-lactamase; bla; confers resistance to ampicillin, carbenicillin, and related antibiotics
  10074..10178   -  promoter       AmpR promoter: bla
