[The description below was written by a language model from this plasmid's Addgene catalogue record and pLannotate feature annotations shown in this document.]
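Description:
acta1-Cavin1a-Clover is a zebrafish expression plasmid of about 10.2 kb built in the pDest-Tol2-pA2 destination backbone, a Tol2 transposon-based vector used for zebrafish transgenesis. It is maintained in E. coli through a high-copy ColE1/pUC-type origin and selected with ampicillin via the β-lactamase gene and its native promoter. Remnants of a pBluescript-type scaffold are also annotated, including an M13 origin fragment, lac promoter/operator elements and a T3 promoter. The short fragment matching medaka tyrosinase probably reflects flanking sequence carried along with the Tol2 element, which was originally found in that locus. The Tol2 arms themselves are not called in the feature table.

The payload was assembled by three-fragment Gateway recombination, as shown by the ordered attB4, attB1, attB2 and attB3 sites. The roughly 4 kb segment between attB4 and attB1 occupies the promoter position. It is not annotated as such, but the construct name and stated purpose indicate it is the muscle-specific acta1 (skeletal alpha-actin) promoter. Between attB1 and attB2 lies zebrafish cavin1a (also known as ptrfa), detected by homology to human CAVIN1/PTRF, a core cavin complex component required for caveolae formation. The attB2 to attB3 segment encodes the green-yellow fluorescent protein Clover, fused to the C terminus of Cavin1a, and is followed by an SV40 polyadenylation signal from the backbone. The tiny copia promoter and Y-FAST hits are most likely spurious matches.

The plasmid is intended for muscle-specific expression of fluorescently tagged Cavin1a in zebrafish. The associated work concerns GFP-directed proximity-dependent biotin labelling for in vivo proteomic mapping, which suggests the Clover fusion marks caveolae and may serve as a target for that labelling.
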