Addgene plasmid #163852: acta1-Cavin1a-Clover
Purpose: Zebrafish muscle specific expression of Cavin1a-Clover, Parton lab clone DPR
Depositing lab: Rob Parton. Depositing organization: University of Queensland, Institute for Molecular Bioscience. Publication: In vivo proteomic mapping through GFP-directed proximity-dependent biotin labelling in zebrafish. Xiong Z, Lo HP, McMahon KA, Martel N, Jones A, Hill MM, Parton RG, Hall TE. Elife. 2021 Feb 16;10. pii: 64631. doi: 10.7554/eLife.64631. PubMed 33591275.
Backbone
  Vector backbone: pDest-Tol2-pA2
  Vector type: Zebrafish expression
Growth in bacteria
  Bacterial resistance: Ampicillin, 100 μg/mL
  Growth temperature: 37°C
  Growth strain: DH5alpha
  Copy number: High Copy
Gene/Insert
  Gene/Insert name: Cavin1a
  Species: D. rerio (zebrafish)
  Entrez Gene: cavin1a (a.k.a. ptrfa, si:ch211-209d14.2)
  Tag / fusion protein: Clover (C terminal on insert)
Terms and licenses: Academic/Nonprofit Terms; Industry Terms: Not Available to Industry
How to cite: acta1-Cavin1a-Clover was a gift from Rob Parton (Addgene plasmid # 163852 ; http://n2t.net/addgene:163852 ; RRID:Addgene_163852)
